Addgene plasmid #78390: pNX3c2-PK3
Purpose: fission yeast epitope tagging
Depositing lab: Kazunori Tomita. Depositing organization: University College London. Publication: Sequential and counter-selectable cassettes for fission yeast. Amelina H, Moiseeva V, Collopy LC, Pearson SR, Armstrong CA, Tomita K. BMC Biotechnol. 2016 Nov 8;16(1):76. 10.1186/s12896-016-0307-4 PubMed 27825338.
Backbone
  Vector backbone: pFA6a-kanMX6
  Selectable markers: ClonNat
Growth in bacteria
  Bacterial resistance: Ampicillin, 100 μg/mL
  Growth temperature: 37°C
  Growth strain: DH5alpha
  Copy number: High Copy
Gene/Insert 1
  Gene/Insert name: 3xPK (alt name: V5)
Gene/Insert 2
  Gene/Insert name: natCX (alt name: CMV/nat)
  Species: S. cerevisiae (budding yeast), S. pombe (fission yeast)
  Insert size (bp): 1391
Terms and licenses: Academic/Nonprofit Terms; Industry Terms: Not Available to Industry
How to cite: pNX3c2-PK3 was a gift from Kazunori Tomita (Addgene plasmid # 78390 ; http://n2t.net/addgene:78390 ; RRID:Addgene_78390)
