[The description below was written by a language model from this plasmid's Addgene catalogue record and pLannotate feature annotations shown in this document.]
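Description:
pNX3c2-PK3 is a 4,117 bp PCR-template plasmid for epitope tagging of genes in the fission yeast Schizosaccharomyces pombe, built on the pFA6a-kanMX6 backbone. It is maintained in E. coli as a high-copy plasmid through a ColE1/pUC-type origin and an ampicillin resistance gene (β-lactamase with its own promoter). It carries no yeast replication origin. This fits the usual pFA6a design, in which the tagging module is amplified with primers bearing homology to the target locus and integrated into the chromosome by homologous recombination rather than propagated episomally.

The payload has two parts. The first is a 3xPK tag, three copies of the PK (V5) epitope. The automated annotation did not call it, but it presumably lies in the unannotated stretch upstream of the S. cerevisiae ADH1 terminator, which would end transcription of the tagged gene once the cassette is fused in frame to its 3' end. The second is the natCX marker (CMV/nat, recorded as 1,391 bp). Here the nourseothricin acetyltransferase gene from Streptomyces noursei is placed behind the human cytomegalovirus immediate-early enhancer and promoter and followed by the Ashbya gossypii TEF terminator. This marker confers resistance to ClonNat (nourseothricin) for selection of yeast integrants. The short HIV-1 LTR fragment and T7 promoter annotated between the CMV promoter and the nat coding sequence are probably carry-over from the source of the CMV element. The rop and bom fragments and the SP6 promoter are likewise backbone remnants.

The plasmid belongs to a set of sequential and counter-selectable cassettes for fission yeast, and it allows proteins expressed from their endogenous loci to be detected or immunoprecipitated with anti-PK/V5 antibodies.
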