Features (pLannotate 1.2.2; 13 found; start..end, strand, type, name):
     70..105     +  CDS            rop (fragment): Rop protein, which maintains plasmids at low copy number; rop
    207..258     +  misc_feature   bom (fragment): basis of mobility region from pBR322
    321..339     +  promoter       SP6 promoter: promoter for bacteriophage SP6 RNA polymerase
    564..751     +  terminator     ADH1 terminator: S. cerevisiae ADH1; transcription terminator for the S. cerevisiae alcohol dehydrogenase 1 (ADH1) gene
    776..1079    +  enhancer       CMV enhancer: human cytomegalovirus immediate early enhancer
   1080..1283    +  promoter       CMV promoter: human cytomegalovirus (CMV) immediate early promoter
   1279..1312    +  LTR            5' LTR (truncated) (fragment): truncated 5' long terminal repeat (LTR) from HIV-1
   1328..1346    +  promoter       T7 promoter: promoter for bacteriophage T7 RNA polymerase
   1368..1932    +  CDS            NrsR (fragment): nourseothricin acetyltransferase; Streptomyces noursei nat1; confers resistance to nourseothricin
   1940..2137    +  terminator     TEF terminator: Ashbya gossypii TEF terminator
   2368..2956    -  rep_origin     ori: high-copy-number ColE1/pMB1/pBR322/pUC origin of replication
   3127..3987    -  CDS            AmpR: β-lactamase; bla; confers resistance to ampicillin, carbenicillin, and related antibiotics
   3988..4092    -  promoter       AmpR promoter: bla
>Addgene plasmid #78390 | pNX3c2-PK3 | depositor full sequence | sequence record 149849 | pNX3c2-PK3 sequence 4117 bps
GACGTCTAAGAAACCATTATTATCATGACATTAACCTATAAAAATAGGCGTATCACGAGGCCCTTTCGTC
TCGCGCGTTTCGGTGATGACGGTGAAAACCTCTGACACATGCAGCTCCCGGAGACGGTCACAGCTTGTCT
GTAAGCGGATGCCGGGAGCAGACAAGCCCGTCAGGGCGCGTCAGCGGGTGTTGGCGGGTGTCGGGGCTGG
CTTAACTATGCGGCATCAGAGCAGATTGTACTGAGAGTGCACCATATGGACATATTGTCGTTAGAACGCG
GCTACAATTAATACATAACCTTATGTATCATACACATACGATTTAGGTGACACTATAGAACGCGGCCGCC
AGCTGAAGCTTCGTACGCTGCAGGTCGACGGATCCCCGGGTTAATTAACGCTAGCGGTAAGCCTATTCCT
AACCCTCTTTTGGGTCTCGATTCTACAGGTGGAAAACCAATCCCCAACCCACTCCTCGGCCTTGACTCAA
CTGGCAAACCCATACCAAATCCTTTACTTGGATTAGATAGTACCTCTAGATGAGGCGCGCCACTTCTAAA
TAAGCGAATTTCTTATGATTTATGATTTTTATTATTAAATAAGTTATAAAAAAAATAAGTGTATACAAAT
TTTAAAGTGACTCTTAGGTTTTAAAACGAAAATTCTTATTCTTGAGTAACTCTTTCCTGTAGGTCAGGTT
GCTTTCTCAGGTATAGTATGAGGTCGCTCTTATTGACCACACCTCTACCGGCAGATCCGCTAGGAGATCT
CGCGACGTTACATAACTTACGGTAAATGGCCCGCCTGGCTGACCGCCCAACGACCCCCGCCCATTGACGT
CAATAATGACGTATGTTCCCATAGTAACGCCAATAGGGACTTTCCATTGACGTCAATGGGTGGAGTATTT
ACGGTAAACTGCCCACTTGGCAGTACATCAAGTGTATCATATGCCAAGTACGCCCCCTATTGACGTCAAT
GACGGTAAATGGCCCGCCTGGCATTATGCCCAGTACATGACCTTATGGGACTTTCCTACTTGGCAGTACA
TCTACGTATTAGTCATCGCTATTACCATGGTGATGCGGTTTTGGCAGTACATCAATGGGCGTGGATAGCG
GTTTGACTCACGGGGATTTCCAAGTCTCCACCCCATTGACGTCAATGGGAGTTTGTTTTGGCACCAAAAT
CAACGGGACTTTCCAAAATGTCGTAACAACTCCGCCCCATTGACGCAAATGGGCGGTAGGCGTGTACGGT
GGGAGGTCTATATAAGCAGAGCTCTCTGGCTAACTAGAGAACCCACTGCTTACTGGCTTATCGAAATTAA
TACGACTCACTATAGGGAGACCCAAGCTTACATGGGTACCACTCTTGACGACACGGCTTACCGGTACCGC
ACCAGTGTCCCGGGGGACGCCGAGGCCATCGAGGCACTGGATGGGTCCTTCACCACCGACACCGTCTTCC
GCGTCACCGCCACCGGGGACGGCTTCACCCTGCGGGAGGTGCCGGTGGACCCGCCCCTGACCAAGGTGTT
CCCCGACGACGAATCGGACGACGAATCGGACGACGGGGAGGACGGCGACCCGGACTCCCGGACGTTCGTC
GCGTACGGGGACGACGGCGACCTGGCGGGCTTCGTGGTCGTCTCGTACTCCGGCTGGAACCGCCGGCTGA
CCGTCGAGGACATCGAGGTCGCCCCGGAGCACCGGGGGCACGGGGTCGGGCGCGCGTTGATGGGGCTCGC
GACGGAGTTCGCCCGCGAGCGGGGCGCCGGGCACCTCTGGCTGGAGGTCACCAACGTCAACGCACCGGCG
ATCCACGCGTACCGGCGGATGGGGTTCACCCTCTGCGGCCTGGACACCGCCCTGTACGACGGCACCGCCT
CGGACGGCGAGCAGGCGCTCTACATGAGCATGCCCTGCCCCTAATCAGTACTGACAATAAAAAGATTCTT
GTTTTCAAGAACTTGTCATTTGTATAGTTTTTTTATATTGTAGTTGTTCTATTTTAATCAAATGTTAGCG
TGATTTATATTTTTTTTCGCCTCGACATCATCTGCCCAGATGCGAAGTTAAGTGCGCAGAAAGTAATATC
ATGCGTCAATCGTATGTGAATGCTGGTCGCTATACTGCTGTCGATTCGATACTAACGCCGCCATCCAGTG
TTAAACGAGCTCGAATTCTAGGCTTCCTCGCTCACTGACTCGCTGCGCTCGGTCGTTCGGCTGCGGCGAG
CGGTATCAGCTCACTCAAAGGCGGTAATACGGTTATCCACAGAATCAGGGGATAACGCAGGAAAGAACAT
GTGAGCAAAAGGCCAGCAAAAGGCCAGGAACCGTAAAAAGGCCGCGTTGCTGGCGTTTTTCCATAGGCTC
CGCCCCCCTGACGAGCATCACAAAAATCGACGCTCAAGTCAGAGGTGGCGAAACCCGACAGGACTATAAA
GATACCAGGCGTTTCCCCCTGGAAGCTCCCTCGTGCGCTCTCCTGTTCCGACCCTGCCGCTTACCGGATA
CCTGTCCGCCTTTCTCCCTTCGGGAAGCGTGGCGCTTTCTCAATGCTCACGCTGTAGGTATCTCAGTTCG
GTGTAGGTCGTTCGCTCCAAGCTGGGCTGTGTGCACGAACCCCCCGTTCAGCCCGACCGCTGCGCCTTAT
CCGGTAACTATCGTCTTGAGTCCAACCCGGTAAGACACGACTTATCGCCACTGGCAGCAGCCACTGGTAA
CAGGATTAGCAGAGCGAGGTATGTAGGCGGTGCTACAGAGTTCTTGAAGTGGTGGCCTAACTACGGCTAC
ACTAGAAGGACAGTATTTGGTATCTGCGCTCTGCTGAAGCCAGTTACCTTCGGAAAAAGAGTTGGTAGCT
CTTGATCCGGCAAACAAACCACCGCTGGTAGCGGTGGTTTTTTTGTTTGCAAGCAGCAGATTACGCGCAG
AAAAAAAGGATCTCAAGAAGATCCTTTGATCTTTTCTACGGGGTCTGACGCTCAGTGGAACGAAAACTCA
CGTTAAGGGATTTTGGTCATGAGATTATCAAAAAGGATCTTCACCTAGATCCTTTTAAATTAAAAATGAA
GTTTTAAATCAATCTAAAGTATATATGAGTAAACTTGGTCTGACAGTTACCAATGCTTAATCAGTGAGGC
ACCTATCTCAGCGATCTGTCTATTTCGTTCATCCATAGTTGCCTGACTCCCCGTCGTGTAGATAACTACG
ATACGGGAGGGCTTACCATCTGGCCCCAGTGCTGCAATGATACCGCGAGACCCACGCTCACCGGCTCCAG
ATTTATCAGCAATAAACCAGCCAGCCGGAAGGGCCGAGCGCAGAAGTGGTCCTGCAACTTTATCCGCCTC
CATCCAGTCTATTAATTGTTGCCGGGAAGCTAGAGTAAGTAGTTCGCCAGTTAATAGTTTGCGCAACGTT
GTTGCCATTGCTACAGGCATCGTGGTGTCACGCTCGTCGTTTGGTATGGCTTCATTCAGCTCCGGTTCCC
AACGATCAAGGCGAGTTACATGATCCCCCATGTTGTGCAAAAAAGCGGTTAGCTCCTTCGGTCCTCCGAT
CGTTGTCAGAAGTAAGTTGGCCGCAGTGTTATCACTCATGGTTATGGCAGCACTGCATAATTCTCTTACT
GTCATGCCATCCGTAAGATGCTTTTCTGTGACTGGTGAGTACTCAACCAAGTCATTCTGAGAATAGTGTA
TGCGGCGACCGAGTTGCTCTTGCCCGGCGTCAATACGGGATAATACCGCGCCACATAGCAGAACTTTAAA
AGTGCTCATCATTGGAAAACGTTCTTCGGGGCGAAAACTCTCAAGGATCTTACCGCTGTTGAGATCCAGT
TCGATGTAACCCACTCGTGCACCCAACTGATCTTCAGCATCTTTTACTTTCACCAGCGTTTCTGGGTGAG
CAAAAACAGGAAGGCAAAATGCCGCAAAAAAGGGAATAAGGGCGACACGGAAATGTTGAATACTCATACT
CTTCCTTTTTCAATATTATTGAAGCATTTATCAGGGTTATTGTCTCATGAGCGGATACATATTTGAATGT
ATTTAGAAAAATAAACAAATAGGGGTTCCGCGCACATTTCCCCGAAAAGTGCCACCT
