>Addgene plasmid #78390 | pNX3c2-PK3 | addgene partial sequence | sequence record 149837 | SP6 5'-ATTTAGGTGACACTATAG-3'
GTACGCTGCAGGTCGACGGATCCCCGGGTTAATTAACGCTAGCGGTAAGCCTATTCCTAACCCTCTTTTG
GGTCTCGATTCTACAGGTGGAAAACCAATCCCCAACCCACTCCTCGGCCTTGACTCAACTGGCAAACCCA
TACCAAATCCTTTACTTGGATTAGATAGTACCTCTAGATGAGGCGCGCCACTTCTAAATAAGCGAATTTC
TTATGATTTATGATTTTTATTATTAAATAAGTTATAAAAAAAATAAGTGTATACAAATTTTAAAGTGACT
CTTAGGTTTTAAAACGAAAATTCTTATTCTTGAGTAACTCTTTCCTGTAGGTCAGGTTGCTTTCTCAGGT
ATAGTATGAGGTCGCTCTTATTGACCACACCTCTACCGGCAGATCCGCTAGGAGATCTCGCGACGTTACA
TAACTTACGGTAAATGGCCCGCCTGGCTGACCGCCCAACGACCCCCGCCCATTGACGTCAATAATGACGT
ATGTTCCCATAGTAACGCCAATAGGGACTTTCCATTGACGTCAATGGGTGGAGTATTTACGGTAAACTGC
CCACTTGGCAGTACATCAAGTGTATCATATGCCAAGTACGCCCCCTATTGACGTCAATGACGGTAAATGG
CCCGCCTGGCATTATGCCCAGTACATGACCTTATGGGACTTTCCTACTTGGCAGTACATCTACGTATTAG
TCATCGCTATTACCATGGTGATGCGGTTTTGGCAGTACATCAATGGGCGTGGATAGCGGTTTGACTCACG
GGGATTTCCAAGTCTCCACCCCATTGACGTCAATGGGAGTTTGTTTTGGCACCAAAATCAACGGGACTTT
CCAAAATGTCGTAACAACTCCGCCCCATTGACGCAAATGGGCGGTAGGCGTGTACGGTGGGAGGTCTATA
TAAGCAGAGCTCTCTGGCTAACTAGAGAACCCACTGCTTACTGGCTTATCGAAATTAATACGACTCACTA
TAGGGAGACCCAAGCTTACATGGGTACCACTCTTGACGACACGGCTTACCGGTACCGCACCAGTGTCCCG
GGGGACGCCGAGGCCATC
