>Addgene plasmid #78390 | pNX3c2-PK3 | addgene partial sequence | sequence record 149842 | T7 5'-TAATACGACTCACTATAGGG-3'
TCTTGACGACACGGCTTACCGGTACCGCACCAGTGTCCCGGGGGACGCCGAGGCCATCGAGGCACTGGAT
GGGTCCTTCACCACCGACACCGTCTTCCGCGTCACCGCCACCGGGGACGGCTTCACCCTGCGGGAGGTGC
CGGTGGACCCGCCCCTGACCAAGGTGTTCCCCGACGACGAATCGGACGACGAATCGGACGACGGGGAGGA
CGGCGACCCGGACTCCCGGACGTTCGTCGCGTACGGGGACGACGGCGACCTGGCGGGCTTCGTGGTCGTC
TCGTACTCCGGCTGGAACCGCCGGCTGACCGTCGAGGACATCGAGGTCGCCCCGGAGCACCGGGGGCACG
GGGTCGGGCGCGCGTTGATGGGGCTCGCGACGGAGTTCGCCCGCGAGCGGGGCGCCGGGCACCTCTGGCT
GGAGGTCACCAACGTCAACGCACCGGCGATCCACGCGTACCGGCGGATGGGGTTCACCCTCTGCGGCCTG
GACACCGCCCTGTACGACGGCACCGCCTCGGACGGCGAGCAGGCGCTCTACATGAGCATGCCCTGCCCCT
AATCAGTACTGACAATAAAAAGATTCTTGTTTTCAAGAACTTGTCATTTGTATAGTTTTTTTATATTGTA
GTTGTTCTATTTTAATCAAATGTTAGCGTGATTTATATTTTTTTTCGCCTCGACATCATCTGCCCAGATG
CGAAGTTAAGTGCGCAGAAAGTAATATCATGCGTCAATCGTATGTGAATGCTGGTCGCTATACTGCTGTC
GATTCGATACTAACGCCGCCATCCAGTGTTAAACGAGCTCGAATTCTAGGCTTCCTCGCTCACTGACTCG
CTGCGCTCGGTCGTTCGGCTGCGGCGAGCGGTATCAGCTCACTCAAAGGCGGTAATACGGTTATCCACAG
AATCAGGGGATAACGCAGGAAAGAACATGTGAGCAAAAGGCCAGCAAAAGGCCAGGAACCGTAAAAAGGC
CGCGTTGCTGG
